>Addgene plasmid #170627 | pLIC-lyn11-myc-LOV2GIVe (L) (FA) | addgene full sequence | sequence record 338024 | Addgene NGS Result
GACATTGATTATTGACTAGTTATTAATAGTAATCAATTACGGGGTCATTAGTTCATAGCCCATATATGGA
GTTCCGCGTTACATAACTTACGGTAAATGGCCCGCCTGGCTGACCGCCCAACGACCCCCGCCCATTGACG
TCAATAATGACGTATGTTCCCATAGTAACGCCAATAGGGACTTTCCATTGACGTCAATGGGTGGAGTATT
TACGGTAAACTGCCCACTTGGCAGTACATCAAGTGTATCATATGCCAAGTACGCCCCCTATTGACGTCAA
TGACGGTAAATGGCCCGCCTGGCATTATGCCCAGTACATGACCTTATGGGACTTTCCTACTTGGCAGTAC
ATCTACGTATTAGTCATCGCTATTACCATGGTGATGCGGTTTTGGCAGTACATCAATGGGCGTGGATAGC
GGTTTGACTCACGGGGATTTCCAAGTCTCCACCCCATTGACGTCAATGGGAGTTTGTTTTGGCACCAAAA
TCAACGGGACTTTCCAAAATGTCGTAACAACTCCGCCCCATTGACGCAAATGGGCGGTAGGCGTGTACGG
TGGGAGGTCTATATAAGCAGAGCTCTCTGGCTAACTAGAGAACCCACTGCTTACTGGCTTATCGAAATTA
ATACGACTCACTATAGGGAGACCCAAGCTGGCTAGCGTTTAAACTTAAGATGGGATGTATAAAATCAAAA
GGGAAAGACAGCGGTACCGAGCTCGGATCCATGGAACAAAAACTTATTTCTGAAGAAGATCTGGGAATTC
TGTACTTCCAATCCAATGCGTTGGCTACTACACTTGAACGTATTGAGAAGAACTTTGTCATTACTGACCC
AAGGTTGCCAGATAATCCCATTATATTCGCGTCCGATAGTTTCTTGCAGTTGACAGAATATAGCCGTGAA
GAAATTTTGGGAAGAAACTGCAGGTTTCTACAAGGTCCTGAAACTGATCGCGCGACAGTGAGAAAAATTA
GAGATGCCATAGATAACCAAACAGAGGTCACTGTTCAGCTGATTAATTATACAAAGAGTGGTAAAAAGTT
CTGGAACCTCTTTCACTTGCAGCCTATGCGAGATCAGAAGGGAGATGTCCAGTACTTTATTGGGGTTCAG
AAGGATGGAACTGAGCATGTCCGAGATGCTGCCGAGAGAGAGGGAGTCATGGAGATTAAGAAAACTGCAG
AAAATGAGGAAGTTGTTACTCTACAACAGGCTTTGGAAGAAAGCAATAAGCTTACCTCAGTACAGATAAA
GTCCTCAAGTTAATAGCGCATTGGAAGTGGATAACTCGAGCATGCATCTAGAGGGCCCGTTTAAACCCGC
TGATCAGCCTCGACTGTGCCTTCTAGTTGCCAGCCATCTGTTGTTTGCCCCTCCCCCGTGCCTTCCTTGA
CCCTGGAAGGTGCCACTCCCACTGTCCTTTCCTAATAAAATGAGGAAATTGCATCGCATTGTCTGAGTAG
GTGTCATTCTATTCTGGGGGGTGGGGTGGGGCAGGACAGCAAGGGGGAGGATTGGGAAGACAATAGCAGG
CATGCTGGGGATGCGGTGGGCTCTATGGCTTCTGAGGCGGAAAGAACCAGCTGGGGCTCTAGGGGGTATC
CCC
[124 nt withheld, positions 1614-1737]
C
[91 nt withheld, positions 1739-1829]
A
[49 nt withheld, positions 1831-1879]
CCTTTGACGTTGGAGTCCACGTTCTTT
[37 nt withheld, positions 1907-1943]
ACCCTATCTCGGTCTATTCTTTTGATTTATAAGGGATTTTGCCGATTTCGGCCTATTGGTTAAAAAATGA
GCTGATTTAACAAAAATTTAACGCGAATTAATTCTGTGGAATGTGTGTCAGTTAGGGTGTGGAAAGTCCC
CAGGCTCCCCAGCAGGCAGAAGTATGCAAAGCATGCATCTCAATTAGTCAGCAACCAGGTGTGGAAAGTC
CCCAGGCTCCCCAGCAGGCAGAAGTATGCAAAGCATGCATCTCAATTAGTCAGCAACCATAGTCCCGCCC
CTAACTCCGCCCATCCCGCCCCTAACTCCGCCCAGTTCCGCCCATTCTCCGCCCCATGGCTGACTAATTT
TTTTTATTTATGCAGAGGCCGAGGCCGCCTCTGCCTCTGAGCTATTCCAGAAGTAGTGAGGAGGCTTTTT
TGGAGGCCTAGGCTTTTGCAAAAAGCTCCCGGGAGCTTGTATATCCATTTTCGGATCTGATCAGCACGTG
ATGAAAAAGCCTGAACTCACCGCGACGTCTGTCGAGAAGTTTCTGATCGAAAAGTTCGACAGCGTCTCCG
ACCTGATGCAGCTCTCGGAGGGCGAAGAATCTCGTGCTTTCAGCTTCGATGTAGGAGGGCGTGGATATGT
CCTGCGGGTAAATAGCTGCGCCGATGGTTTCTACAAAGATCGTTATGTTTATCGGCACTTTGCATCGGCC
GCGCTCCCGATTCCGGAAGTGCTTGACATTGGGGAATTTAGCGAGAGCCTGACCTATTGCATCTCCCGCC
GTGCACAGGGTGTCACGTTGCAAGACCTGCCTGAAACCGAACTGCCCGCTGTTCTGCAGCCGGTCGCGGA
GGCCATGGATGCGATCGCTGCGGCCGATCTTAGCCAGACGAGCGGGTTCGGCCCATTCGGACCGCAAGGA
ATCGGTCAATACACTACATGGCGTGATTTCATATGCGCGATTGCTGATCCCCATGTGTATCACTGGCAAA
CTGTGATGGACGACACCGTCAGTGCGTCCGTCGCGCAGGCTCTCGATGAGCTGATGCTTTGGGCCGAGGA
CTGCCCCGAAGTCCGGCACCTCGTGCACGCGGATTTCGGCTCCAACAATGTCCTGACGGACAATGGCCGC
ATAACAGCGGTCATTGACTGGAGCGAGGCGATGTTCGGGGATTCCCAATACGAGGTCGCCAACATCTTCT
TCTGGAGGCCGTGGTTGGCTTGTATGGAGCAGCAGACGCGCTACTTCGAGCGGAGGCATCCGGAGCTTGC
AGGATCGCCGCGGCTCCGGGCGTATATGCTCCGCATTGGTCTTGACCAACTCTATCAGAGCTTGGTTGAC
GGCAATTTCGATGATGCAGCTTGGGCGCAGGGTCGATGCGACGCAATCGTCCGATCCGGAGCCGGGACTG
TCGGGCGTACACAAATCGCCCGCAGAAGCGCGGCCGTCTGGACCGATGGCTGTGTAGAAGTACTCGCCGA
TAGTGGAAACCGACGCCCCAGCACTCGTCCGAGGGCAAAGGAATAGCACGTGCTACGAGATTTCGATTCC
ACCGCCGCCTTCTATGAAAGGTTGGGCTTCGGAATCGTTTTCCGGGACGCCGGCTGGATGATCCTCCAGC
GCGGGGATCTCATGCTGGAGTTCTTCGCCCACCCCAACTTGTTTATTGCAGCTTATAATGGTTACAAATA
AAGCAATAGCATCACAAATTTCACAAATAAAGCATTTTTTTCACTGCATTCTAGTTGTGGTTTGTCCAAA
CTCATCAATGTATCTTATCATGTCTGTATACCGTCGACCTCTAGCTAGAGCTTGGCGTAATCATGGTCAT
AGCTGTTTCCTGTGTGAAATTGTTATCCGCTCACAATTCCACACAACATACGAGCCGGAAGCATAAAGTG
TAAAGCCTGGGGTGCCTAATGAGTGAGCTAACTCACATTAATTGCGTTGCGCTCACTGCCCGCTTTCCAG
TCGGGAAACCTGTCGTGCCAGCTGCATTAATGAATCGGCCAACGCGCGGGGAGAGGCGGTTTGCGTATTG
GGCGCTCTTCCGCTTCCTCGCTCACTGACTCGCTGCGCTCGGTCGTTCGGCTGCGGCGAGCGGTATCAGC
TCACTCAAAGGCGGTAATACGGTTATCCACAGAATCAGGGGATAACGCAGGAAAGAACATGTGAGCAAAA
GGCCAGCAAAAGGCCAGGAACCGTAAAAAGGCCGCGTTGCTGGCGTTTTTCCATAGGCTCCGCCCCCCTG
ACGAGCATCACAAAAATCGACGCTCAAGTCAGAGGTGGCGAAACCCGACAGGACTATAAAGATACCAGGC
GTTTCCCCCTGGAAGCTCCCTCGTGCGCTCTCCTGTTCCGACCCTGCCGCTTACCGGATACCTGTCCGCC
TTTCTCCCTTCGGGAAGCGTGGCGCTTTCTCATAGCTCACGCTGTAGGTATCTCAGTTCGGTGTAGGTCG
TTCGCTCCAAGCTGGGCTGTGTGCACGAACCCCCCGTTCAGCCCGACCGCTGCGCCTTATCCGGTAACTA
TCGTCTTGAGTCCAACCCGGTAAGACACGACTTATCGCCACTGGCAGCAGCCACTGGTAACAGGATTAGC
AGAGCGAGGTATGTAGGCGGTGCTACAGAGTTCTTGAAGTGGTGGCCTAACTACGGCTACACTAGAAGAA
CAGTATTTGGTATCTGCGCTCTGCTGAAGCCAGTTACCTTCGGAAAAAGAGTTGGTAGCTCTTGATCCGG
CAAACAAACCACCGCTGGTAGCGGTGGTTTTTTTGTTTGCAAGCAGCAGATTACGCGCAGAAAAAAAGGA
TCTCAAGAAGATCCTTTGATCTTTTCTACGGGGTCTGACGCTCAGTGGAACGAAAACTCACGTTAAGGGA
TTTTGGTCATGAGATTATCAAAAAGGATCTTCACCTAGATCCTTTTAAATTAAAAATGAAGTTTTAAATC
AATCTAAAGTATATATGAGTAAACTTGGTCTGACAGTTACCAATGCTTAATCAGTGAGGCACCTATCTCA
GCGATCTGTCTATTTCGTTCATCCATAGTTGCCTGACTCCCCGTCGTGTAGATAACTACGATACGGGAGG
GCTTACCATCTGGCCCCAGTGCTGCAATGATACCGCGAGACCCACGCTCACCGGCTCCAGATTTATCAGC
AATAAACCAGCCAGCCGGAAGGGCCGAGCGCAGAAGTGGTCCTGCAACTTTATCCGCCTCCATCCAGTCT
ATTAATTGTTGCCGGGAAGCTAGAGTAAGTAGTTCGCCAGTTAATAGTTTGCGCAACGTTGTTGCCATTG
CTACAGGCATCGTGGTGTCACGCTCGTCGTTTGGTATGGCTTCATTCAGCTCCGGTTCCCAACGATCAAG
GCGAGTTACATGATCCCCCATGTTGTGCAAAAAAGCGGTTAGCTCCTTCGGTCCTCCGATCGTTGTCAGA
AGTAAGTTGGCCGCAGTGTTATCACTCATGGTTATGGCAGCACTGCATAATTCTCTTACTGTCATGCCAT
CCGTAAGATGCTTTTCTGTGACTGGTGAGTACTCAACCAAGTCATTCTGAGAATAGTGTATGCGGCGACC
GAGTTGCTCTTGCCCGGCGTCAATACGGGATAATACCGCGCCACATAGCAGAACTTTAAAAGTGCTCATC
ATTGGAAAACGTTCTTCGGGGCGAAAACTCTCAAGGATCTTACCGCTGTTGAGATCCAGTTCGATGTAAC
CCACTCGTGCACCCAACTGATCTTCAGCATCTTTTACTTTCACCAGCGTTTCTGGGTGAGCAAAAACAGG
AAGGCAAAATGCCGCAAAAAAGGGAATAAGGGCGACACGGAAATGTTGAATACTCATACTCTTCCTTTTT
CAATCTTATTGAAGCATTTATCAGGGTTATTGTCTCATGAGCGGATACATATTTGAATGTATTTAGAAAA
ATAAACAAATAGGGGTTCCGCGCACATTTCCCCGAAAAGTGCCACCTGACGTCGACGGATCGGGAGATCT
CCCGATCCCCTATGGTGCACTCTCAGTACAATCTGCTCTGATGCCGCATAGTTAAGCCAGTATCTGCTCC
CTGCTTGTGTGTTGGAGGTCGCTGAGTAGTGCGCGAGCAAAATTTAAGCTACAACAAGGCAAGGCTTGAC
CGACAATTGCATGAAGAATCTGCTTAGGGTTAGGCGTTTTGCGCTGCTTCGCGATGTACGGGCCAGATAT
ACGCGTT
Features (pLannotate 1.2.2; 20 found; start..end, strand, type, name):
      1..380     +  enhancer       CMV enhancer: human cytomegalovirus immediate early enhancer
    381..584     +  promoter       CMV promoter: human cytomegalovirus (CMV) immediate early promoter
    580..613     +  LTR            5' LTR (truncated) (fragment): truncated 5' long terminal repeat (LTR) from HIV-1
    629..647     +  promoter       T7 promoter: promoter for bacteriophage T7 RNA polymerase
    812..1141    +  CDS            SH3: SH3 is a basic (constitutively fluorescent) cyan fluorescent protein published in 2019, derived from Arabidopsis thaliana. It requires the cofactor flavin for fluorescence.
   1344..1568    +  polyA_signal   bGH poly(A) signal: bovine growth hormone polyadenylation signal
   1572..1593    +  promoter       SV40 promoter (fragment): SV40 enhancer and early promoter
   1614..2042    +  rep_origin     f1 ori (sequence partly withheld): f1 bacteriophage origin of replication; arrow indicates direction of (+) strand synthesis
   2056..2385    +  promoter       SV40 promoter: SV40 enhancer and early promoter
   2434..3456    +  CDS            hph: KHYB_ECOLX - Experimental evidence at protein level: Swiss-Prot protein existence level 1. The aminoglycoside phosphotransferases achieve inactivation of their antibiotic substrates by phosphorylation. Only phosphorylates hygromycin and closely related compounds such as demethyl analogs and destomycin. From Escherichia coli.
   3469..3594    +  CDS            ble (fragment): BLE_KLEPN - Experimental evidence at protein level: Swiss-Prot protein existence level 1. Binding protein with a strong affinity to the bleomycin family of antibiotics. Binds to CL990; an antimitotic-antibiotic compound. From Klebsiella pneumoniae.
   3589..3710    +  polyA_signal   SV40 poly(A) signal: SV40 polyadenylation signal
   3783..3799    -  protein_bind   lac operator: The lac repressor binds to the lac operator to inhibit transcription in E. coli. This inhibition can be relieved by adding lactose or isopropyl-β-D-thiogalactopyranoside (IPTG). lac repressor encoded by lacI
   3807..3837    -  promoter       lac promoter: promoter for the E. coli lac operon
   3852..3873    -  protein_bind   CAP binding site: CAP binding activates transcription in the presence of cAMP. E. coli catabolite activator protein
   3886..3978    -  CDS            lacI (fragment): lac repressor; lacI; The lac repressor binds to the lac operator to inhibit transcription in E. coli. This inhibition can be relieved by adding lactose or isopropyl-β-D-thiogalactopyranoside (IPTG).
   4161..4749    -  rep_origin     ori: high-copy-number ColE1/pMB1/pBR322/pUC origin of replication
   4920..5780    -  CDS            AmpR: β-lactamase; bla; confers resistance to ampicillin, carbenicillin, and related antibiotics
   5781..5885    -  promoter       AmpR promoter: bla
   5944..5996    -  misc_feature   bom (fragment): basis of mobility region from pBR322
