[The description below was written by a language model from this plasmid's Addgene catalogue record and pLannotate feature annotations shown in this document.]
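Description:
pLIC-lyn11-myc-LOV2GIVe (L) (FA) is a mammalian expression plasmid built on the pLIC-myc backbone, with its insert introduced by ligation-independent cloning. The sequenced record is about 6.15 kb. It is maintained in E. coli through a high-copy ColE1/pUC-type origin and selected with ampicillin via the β-lactamase gene; an f1 origin is also present. The feature table shows an SV40 promoter driving a hygromycin phosphotransferase (hph) gene followed by an SV40 polyadenylation signal, which would provide hygromycin selection in mammalian cells, although the catalogue entry does not list a mammalian marker. Short annotated fragments (HIV-1 LTR, ble, lacI, bom) appear to be backbone remnants or partial matches rather than functional parts.

The payload is a roughly 594 bp synthetic open reading frame expressed from the CMV immediate-early enhancer/promoter and terminated by the bovine growth hormone poly(A) signal, with a T7 promoter upstream of the coding region. It encodes LOV2GIVe carrying an N-terminal Lyn11 sequence, a motif generally used to anchor proteins at the plasma membrane, and a myc epitope tag for detection. LOV2GIVe is an engineered modular optogenetic protein designed to activate heterotrimeric G-proteins. The feature annotated as the flavin-binding fluorescent protein "SH3" most likely reflects homology to the LOV2 photosensory domain rather than a separate reporter. This variant combines the I539E mutation, which mimics the lit state, with F1685A, which abolishes guanine-nucleotide exchange factor activity. It therefore suits use as a GEF-deficient negative control alongside the lit-mimicking construct in mammalian cell G-protein signalling experiments.
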