Addgene plasmid #170627: pLIC-lyn11-myc-LOV2GIVe (L) (FA)
Purpose: For the mammalian expression of mLOV2GIVe lit-mimicking mutation I539E and the GEF-deficient mutation F1685A
Depositing lab: Mikel Garcia-Marcos. Depositing organization: Boston University Medical Campus. Publication: Optogenetic activation of heterotrimeric G-proteins by LOV2GIVe, a rationally engineered modular protein. Garcia-Marcos M, Parag-Sharma K, Marivin A, Maziarz M, Luebbers A, Nguyen LT. Elife. 2020 Sep 16;9. pii: 60155. doi: 10.7554/eLife.60155. PubMed 32936073.
Backbone
  Vector backbone: pLIC-myc
  Backbone size w/o insert (bp): 6000
  Vector type: Mammalian Expression
Growth in bacteria
  Bacterial resistance: Ampicillin, 100 μg/mL
  Growth temperature: 37°C
  Growth strain: DH5alpha
  Copy number: High Copy
Gene/Insert
  Gene/Insert name: Lyn11-myc-LOV2GIVe (L) (FA)
  Species: Synthetic
  Insert size (bp): 594
  Promoter: CMV
  Tag / fusion protein: myc (N terminal on backbone)
  Cloning method: Ligation Independent Cloning
  Sequencing primers: 5′ CMV-F
Terms and licenses: Academic/Nonprofit Terms; Industry Terms: Not Available to Industry
How to cite: pLIC-lyn11-myc-LOV2GIVe (L) (FA) was a gift from Mikel Garcia-Marcos (Addgene plasmid # 170627 ; http://n2t.net/addgene:170627 ; RRID:Addgene_170627)
