>Addgene plasmid #170627 | pLIC-lyn11-myc-LOV2GIVe (L) (FA) | depositor partial sequence | sequence record 332236 | Lyn11-myc-LOV2GIVe (L) (FA)
ATGGGATGTATAAAATCAAAAGGGAAAGACAGCGGTACCGAGCTCGGATCCATGGAACAAAAACTTATTT
CTGAAGAAGATCTGGGAATTCTGTACTTCCAATCCAATGCGTTGGCTACTACACTTGAACGTATTGAGAA
GAACTTTGTCATTACTGACCCAAGGTTGCCAGATAATCCCATTATATTCGCGTCCGATAGTTTCTTGCAG
TTGACAGAATATAGCCGTGAAGAAATTTTGGGAAGAAACTGCAGGTTTCTACAAGGTCCTGAAACTGATC
GCGCGACAGTGAGAAAAATTAGAGATGCCATAGATAACCAAACAGAGGTCACTGTTCAGCTGATTAATTA
TACAAAGAGTGGTAAAAAGTTCTGGAACCTCTTTCACTTGCAGCCTATGCGAGATCAGAAGGGAGATGTC
CAGTACTTTATTGGGGTTCAGAAGGATGGAACTGAGCATGTCCGAGATGCTGCCGAGAGAGAGGGAGTCA
TGGAGATTAAGAAAACTGCAGAAAATGAGGAAGTTGTTACTCTACAACAGGCTTTGGAAGAAAGCAATAA
GCTTACCTCAGTACAGATAAAGTCCTCAAGTTAA
